Addgene plasmid #103808: pCIBN-EYFP-hPMLIII
Purpose: BLInCR 'Localizer' construct that marks the PML nuclear bodies and is targeted by a PHR-tagged effector upon illumination with blue light
Depositing lab: Karsten Rippe. Publication: Real-time observation of light-controlled transcription in living cells. Rademacher A, Erdel F, Trojanowski J, Schumacher S, Rippe K. J Cell Sci. 2017 Dec 15;130(24):4213-4224. doi: 10.1242/jcs.205534. Epub 2017 Nov 9. PubMed 29122982.
Backbone
  Vector backbone: pEGFP-C1
  Backbone manufacturer: Clontech
  Backbone size w/o insert (bp): 3932
  Vector type: Mammalian Expression
  Selectable markers: Neomycin (select with G418)
Growth in bacteria
  Bacterial resistance: Kanamycin, 50 μg/mL
  Growth temperature: 37°C
  Growth strain: DH5alpha
  Copy number: High Copy
Gene/Insert
  Gene/Insert name: CIBN-EYFP-hPMLIII (alt name: N-terminus of CIB1)
  Species: H. sapiens (human), A. thaliana (mustard weed)
  Insert size (bp): 3233
  Entrez Gene: CIB1 (a.k.a. AT4G34530, T4L20.110, T4L20_110, cryptochrome-interacting basic-helix-loop-helix 1); PML (a.k.a. MYL, PP8675, RNF71, TRIM19)
  Promoter: CMV
  Cloning method: Restriction Enzyme; 5′ cloning site NheI (not destroyed); 3′ cloning site BamHI (not destroyed)
  Sequencing primers: 5′ CMV-F
Terms and licenses: Academic/Nonprofit Terms; Industry Terms: Not Available to Industry
Depositor comments: EGFP was cut out from the backbone (NheI/BamHI cuts)
How to cite: pCIBN-EYFP-hPMLIII was a gift from Karsten Rippe (Addgene plasmid # 103808 ; http://n2t.net/addgene:103808 ; RRID:Addgene_103808)
