[The description below was written by a language model from this plasmid's Addgene catalogue record and pLannotate feature annotations shown in this document.]
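Description:
pCIBN-EYFP-hPMLIII is a 7,165 bp mammalian expression plasmid built on the Clontech pEGFP-C1 backbone, from which the original EGFP was removed with NheI and BamHI and replaced by a roughly 3.2 kb fusion insert. It replicates at high copy in E. coli from a ColE1/pUC-type origin and also carries an f1 phage origin. A single Tn5 aminoglycoside phosphotransferase gene (NeoR/KanR) serves both hosts. A bacterial bla-type promoter drives it for kanamycin selection, and the SV40 enhancer/early promoter, paired with an HSV TK polyadenylation signal, drives it for G418 selection in mammalian cells. The short ble, bGH poly(A) and SV40 large T antigen fragments in the annotation appear to be backbone remnants rather than functional elements.

The payload is one open reading frame under the human CMV immediate-early enhancer and promoter, terminated by the SV40 poly(A) signal. It fuses CIBN, the N-terminal portion of the Arabidopsis thaliana CIB1 transcription factor, to the yellow fluorescent protein EYFP. A short linker derived from the multiple cloning site then joins EYFP to human PML, named as isoform III in the construct title and annotated as a partial match to the reference PML protein. The PML moiety directs the fusion to PML nuclear bodies, EYFP makes those bodies visible by fluorescence microscopy, and CIBN provides a docking surface for blue-light-activated cryptochrome 2.

In the BLInCR system the plasmid acts as a "localizer": on blue-light illumination, a co-expressed effector tagged with the CRY2 PHR domain is recruited to PML bodies. The Addgene and depositor full sequences give the same feature set, offset by only four nucleotides.
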