Features (pLannotate 1.2.2; 16 found; start..end, strand, type, name):
     61..364     +  enhancer       CMV enhancer: human cytomegalovirus immediate early enhancer
    365..568     +  promoter       CMV promoter: human cytomegalovirus (CMV) immediate early promoter
    607..1116    +  CDS            CIBN: N-terminal portion of the CIB1 transcription factor from Arabidopsis thaliana binds to CRY2 (cryptochrome 2) that has absorbed blue light (Kennedy et al., 2010)
   1135..1851    +  CDS            EYFP: EYFP is a basic (constitutively fluorescent) green/yellow fluorescent protein published in 1996, derived from Aequorea victoria. It is reported to be a very rapidly-maturing weak dimer with high acid sensitivity.
   1852..1896    +  misc_feature   MCS (fragment): multiple cloning site
   1897..3612    +  CDS            PML (fragment): PML_HUMAN - Also known as MYL, PP8675, RNF71, TRIM19. Experimental evidence at protein level: Swiss-Prot protein existence level 1. Exhibits antiviral activity against both DNA and RNA viruses. The antiviral activity can involve one or several isoform(s) and can be enhanced by the permanent PML-NB-associated protein DAXX or by the recruitment of p53/TP53 within these structures. Isoform PML-4 restricts varicella zoster virus (VZV) via sequestration of virion capsids in PML-NBs thereby preventing their nuclear egress and inhibiting formation of infectious virus particles. The sumoylated isoform
   3846..3930    +  CDS            large T antigen (fragment): large T antigen from SV40 (simian virus 40)
   3953..4074    +  polyA_signal   SV40 poly(A) signal: SV40 polyadenylation signal
   4108..4536    -  rep_origin     f1 ori (sequence partly withheld): f1 bacteriophage origin of replication; arrow indicates direction of (+) strand synthesis
   4563..4667    +  promoter       AmpR promoter: bla
   4669..5026    +  promoter       SV40 promoter: SV40 enhancer and early promoter
   5061..5855    +  CDS            NeoR/KanR: aminoglycoside phosphotransferase from Tn5; aph(3')-II (or nptII); confers resistance to neomycin, kanamycin, and G418 (Geneticin®)
   5876..6028    +  CDS            ble (fragment): BLE_KLEPN - Experimental evidence at protein level: Swiss-Prot protein existence level 1. Binding protein with a strong affinity to the bleomycin family of antibiotics. Binds to CL990; an antimitotic-antibiotic compound. From Klebsiella pneumoniae.
   6087..6134    +  polyA_signal   HSV TK poly(A) signal: herpes simplex virus thymidine kinase polyadenylation signal (Cole and Stacy, 1985)
   6225..6241    -  polyA_signal   bGH poly(A) signal (fragment): bovine growth hormone polyadenylation signal
   6463..7051    +  rep_origin     ori: high-copy-number ColE1/pMB1/pBR322/pUC origin of replication
>Addgene plasmid #103808 | pCIBN-EYFP-hPMLIII | depositor full sequence | sequence record 196683 | Full Sequence
TAGTTATTAATAGTAATCAATTACGGGGTCATTAGTTCATAGCCCATATATGGAGTTCCGCGTTACATAA
CTTACGGTAAATGGCCCGCCTGGCTGACCGCCCAACGACCCCCGCCCATTGACGTCAATAATGACGTATG
TTCCCATAGTAACGCCAATAGGGACTTTCCATTGACGTCAATGGGTGGAGTATTTACGGTAAACTGCCCA
CTTGGCAGTACATCAAGTGTATCATATGCCAAGTACGCCCCCTATTGACGTCAATGACGGTAAATGGCCC
GCCTGGCATTATGCCCAGTACATGACCTTATGGGACTTTCCTACTTGGCAGTACATCTACGTATTAGTCA
TCGCTATTACCATGGTGATGCGGTTTTGGCAGTACATCAATGGGCGTGGATAGCGGTTTGACTCACGGGG
ATTTCCAAGTCTCCACCCCATTGACGTCAATGGGAGTTTGTTTTGGCACCAAAATCAACGGGACTTTCCA
AAATGTCGTAACAACTCCGCCCCATTGACGCAAATGGGCGGTAGGCGTGTACGGTGGGAGGTCTATATAA
GCAGAGCTGGTTTAGTGAACCGTCAGATCCGCTAGCGCTCGCCACCATGAATGGAGCTATAGGAGGTGAC
CTTTTGCTCAATTTTCCTGACATGTCGGTCCTAGAGCGCCAAAGGGCTCACCTCAAGTACCTCAATCCCA
CCTTTGATTCTCCTCTCGCCGGCTTCTTTGCCGATTCTTCAATGATTACCGGCGGCGAGATGGACAGCTA
TCTTTCGACTGCCGGTTTGAATCTTCCGATGATGTACGGTGAGACGACGGTGGAAGGTGATTCAAGACTC
TCAATTTCGCCGGAAACGACGCTTGGGACTGGAAATTTCAAGGCAGCGAAGTTTGATACAGAGACTAAGG
ATTGTAATGAGGCGGCGAAGAAGATGACGATGAACAGAGATGACCTAGTAGAAGAAGGAGAAGAAGAGAA
GTCGAAAATAACAGAGCAAAACAATGGGAGCACAAAAAGCATCAAGAAGATGAAACACAAAGCCAAGAAA
GAAGAGAACAATTTCTCTAATGATTCATCTAAAGTGACGAAGGAATTGGAGAAAACGGATTATATTCATG
GACCGGTCGCCACCATGGTGAGCAAGGGCGAGGAGCTGTTCACCGGGGTGGTGCCCATCCTGGTCGAGCT
GGACGGCGACGTAAACGGCCACAAGTTCAGCGTGTCCGGCGAGGGCGAGGGCGATGCCACCTACGGCAAG
CTGACCCTGAAGTTCATCTGCACCACCGGCAAGCTGCCCGTGCCCTGGCCCACCCTCGTGACCACCTTCG
GCTACGGCCTGCAGTGCTTCGCCCGCTACCCCGACCACATGAAGCAGCACGACTTCTTCAAGTCCGCCAT
GCCCGAAGGCTACGTCCAGGAGCGCACCATCTTCTTCAAGGACGACGGCAACTACAAGACCCGCGCCGAG
GTGAAGTTCGAGGGCGACACCCTGGTGAACCGCATCGAGCTGAAGGGCATCGACTTCAAGGAGGACGGCA
ACATCCTGGGGCACAAGCTGGAGTACAACTACAACAGCCACAACGTCTATATCATGGCCGACAAGCAGAA
GAACGGCATCAAGGTGAACTTCAAGATCCGCCACAACATCGAGGACGGCAGCGTGCAGCTCGCCGACCAC
TACCAGCAGAACACCCCCATCGGCGACGGCCCCGTGCTGCTGCCCGACAACCACTACCTGAGCTACCAGT
CCGCCCTGAGCAAAGACCCCAACGAGAAGCGCGATCACATGGTCCTGCTGGAGTTCGTGACCGCCGCCGG
GATCACTCTCGGCATGGACGAGCTGTACAAGTCCGGACTCAGATCTCGAGCTCAAGCTTCGAATTCTGCA
GTCGACATGGAGCCTGCACCCGCCCGATCTCCGAGGCCCCAGCAGGACCCCGCCCGGCCCCAGGAGCCCA
CCATGCCTCCCCCCGAGACCCCCTCTGAAGGCCGCCAGCCCAGCCCCAGCCCCAGCCCTACAGAGCGAGC
CCCCGCTTCGGAGGAGGAGTTCCAGTTTCTGCGCTGCCAGCAATGCCAGGCGGAAGCCAAGTGCCCGAAG
CTGCTGCCTTGTCTGCACACGCTGTGCTCAGGATGCCTGGAGGCGTCGGGCATGCAGTGCCCCATCTGCC
AGGCGCCCTGGCCCCTAGGTGCAGACACACCCGCCCTGGATAACGTCTTTTTCGAGAGTCTGCAGCGGCG
CCTGTCGGTGTACCGGCAGATTGTGGATGCGCAGGCTGTGTGCACCCGCTGCAAAGAGTCGGCCGACTTC
TGGTGCTTTGAGTGCGAGCAGCTCCTCTGCGCCAAGTGCTTCGAGGCACACCAGTGGTTCCTCAAGCACG
AGGCCCGGCCCCTAGCAGAGCTGCGCAACCAGTCGGTGCGTGAGTTCCTGGACGGCACCCGCAAGACCAA
CAACATCTTCTGCTCCAACCCCAACCACCGCACCCCTACGCTGACCAGCATCTACTGCCGAGGATGTTCC
AAGCCGCTGTGCTGCTCGTGCGCGCTCCTTGACAGCAGCCACAGTGAGCTCAAGTGCGACATCAGCGCAG
AGATCCAGCAGCGACAGGAGGAGCTGGACGCCATGACGCAGGCGCTGCAGGAGCAGGATAGTGCCTTTGG
CGCGGTTCACGCGCAGATGCACGCGGCCGTCGGCCAGCTGGGCCGCGCGCGTGCCGAGACCGAGGAGCTG
ATCCGCGAGCGCGTGCGCCAGGTGGTAGCTCACGTGCGGGCTCAGGAGCGCGAGCTGCTGGAGGCTGTGG
ACGCGCGGTACCAGCGCGACTACGAGGAGATGGCCAGTCGGCTGGGCCGCCTGGATGCTGTGCTGCAGCG
CATCCGCACGGGCAGCGCGCTGGTGCAGAGGATGAAGTGCTACGCCTCGGACCAGGAGGTGCTGGACATG
CACGGTTTCCTGCGCCAGGCGCTCTGCCGCCTGCGCCAGGAGGAGCCCCAGAGCCTGCAAGCTGCCGTGC
GCACCGATGGCTTCGACGAGTTCAAGGTGCGCCTGCAGGACCTCAGCTCTTGCATCACCCAGGGGAAAGA
TGCAGCTGTATCCAAGAAAGCCAGCCCAGAGGCTGCCAGCACTCCCAGGGACCCTATTGACGTTGACCTG
CCCGAGGAGGCAGAGAGAGTGAAGGCCCAGGTTCAGGCCCTGGGGCTGGCTGAAGCCCAGCCTATGGCTG
TGGTACAGTCAGTGCCCGGGGCACACCCCGTGCCAGTGTACGCCTTCTCCATCAAAGGCCCTTCCTATGG
AGAGGATGTCTCCAATACAACGACAGCCCAGAAGAGGAAGTGCAGCCAGACCCAGTGCCCCAGGAAGGTC
ATCAAGATGGAGTCTGAGGAGGGGAAGGAGGCAAGGTTGGCTCGGAGCTCCCCGGAGCAGCCCAGGCCCA
GCACCTCCAAGGCAGTCTCACCACCCCACCTGGATGGACCGCCTAGCCCCAGGAGCCCCGTCATAGGAAG
TGAGGTCTTCCTGCCCAACAGCAACCACGTGGCCAGTGGCGCCGGGGAGGCAGAGGAACGCGTTGTGGTG
ATCAGCAGCTCGGAAGACTCAGATGCCGAAAACTCGGTCTCTTCCAGCCCTCAGTCTGAGGTTCTGTATT
GGAAAGTGCATGGAGCCCATGGAGACCGCCGAGCCACAGTCCTCGCCAGCCCACTCCTCGCCAGCCCACT
CCTCGCCAGCCCACTCCTCGCCAGTCCAGTCTCTGCTGAGAGCACAAGGAGCCTCCAGCCTGCCCTGTGG
CACATACCACCCCCCAGCTTGGCCTCCCCACCAGCCCGCTGAGGGATCCACCGGATCTAGATAACTGATC
ATAATCAGCCATACCACATTTGTAGAGGTTTTACTTGCTTTAAAAAACCTCCCACACCTCCCCCTGAACC
TGAAACATAAAATGAATGCAATTGTTGTTGTTAACTTGTTTATTGCAGCTTATAATGGTTACAAATAAAG
CAATAGCATCACAAATTTCACAAATAAAGCATTTTTTTCACTGCATTCTAGTTGTGGTTTGTCCAAACTC
ATCAATGTATCTTAAGGCGTAAATTGTAAGCGTTAATATTTTGTTAAAATTCGCGTTAAATTTTTGTTAA
ATCAGCTCATTTTTTAACCAATAGGCCGAAATCGGCAAAATCCCTTATAAATCAAAAGAATAGACCGAGA
TAGGGT
[37 nt withheld, positions 4207-4243]
AAAGAACGTGGACTCCAACGTCAAAGG
[49 nt withheld, positions 4271-4319]
T
[91 nt withheld, positions 4321-4411]
G
[124 nt withheld, positions 4413-4536]
CAGGTGGCACTTTTCGGGGAAATGTGCGCGGAACCCCTATTTGTTTATTTTTCTAAATACATTCAAATAT
GTATCCGCTCATGAGACAATAACCCTGATAAATGCTTCAATAATATTGAAAAAGGAAGAGTCCTGAGGCG
GAAAGAACCAGCTGTGGAATGTGTGTCAGTTAGGGTGTGGAAAGTCCCCAGGCTCCCCAGCAGGCAGAAG
TATGCAAAGCATGCATCTCAATTAGTCAGCAACCAGGTGTGGAAAGTCCCCAGGCTCCCCAGCAGGCAGA
AGTATGCAAAGCATGCATCTCAATTAGTCAGCAACCATAGTCCCGCCCCTAACTCCGCCCATCCCGCCCC
TAACTCCGCCCAGTTCCGCCCATTCTCCGCCCCATGGCTGACTAATTTTTTTTATTTATGCAGAGGCCGA
GGCCGCCTCGGCCTCTGAGCTATTCCAGAAGTAGTGAGGAGGCTTTTTTGGAGGCCTAGGCTTTTGCAAA
GATCGATCAAGAGACAGGATGAGGATCGTTTCGCATGATTGAACAAGATGGATTGCACGCAGGTTCTCCG
GCCGCTTGGGTGGAGAGGCTATTCGGCTATGACTGGGCACAACAGACAATCGGCTGCTCTGATGCCGCCG
TGTTCCGGCTGTCAGCGCAGGGGCGCCCGGTTCTTTTTGTCAAGACCGACCTGTCCGGTGCCCTGAATGA
ACTGCAAGACGAGGCAGCGCGGCTATCGTGGCTGGCCACGACGGGCGTTCCTTGCGCAGCTGTGCTCGAC
GTTGTCACTGAAGCGGGAAGGGACTGGCTGCTATTGGGCGAAGTGCCGGGGCAGGATCTCCTGTCATCTC
ACCTTGCTCCTGCCGAGAAAGTATCCATCATGGCTGATGCAATGCGGCGGCTGCATACGCTTGATCCGGC
TACCTGCCCATTCGACCACCAAGCGAAACATCGCATCGAGCGAGCACGTACTCGGATGGAAGCCGGTCTT
GTCGATCAGGATGATCTGGACGAAGAGCATCAGGGGCTCGCGCCAGCCGAACTGTTCGCCAGGCTCAAGG
CGAGCATGCCCGACGGCGAGGATCTCGTCGTGACCCATGGCGATGCCTGCTTGCCGAATATCATGGTGGA
AAATGGCCGCTTTTCTGGATTCATCGACTGTGGCCGGCTGGGTGTGGCGGACCGCTATCAGGACATAGCG
TTGGCTACCCGTGATATTGCTGAAGAGCTTGGCGGCGAATGGGCTGACCGCTTCCTCGTGCTTTACGGTA
TCGCCGCTCCCGATTCGCAGCGCATCGCCTTCTATCGCCTTCTTGACGAGTTCTTCTGAGCGGGACTCTG
GGGTTCGAAATGACCGACCAAGCGACGCCCAACCTGCCATCACGAGATTTCGATTCCACCGCCGCCTTCT
ATGAAAGGTTGGGCTTCGGAATCGTTTTCCGGGACGCCGGCTGGATGATCCTCCAGCGCGGGGATCTCAT
GCTGGAGTTCTTCGCCCACCCTAGGGGGAGGCTAACTGAAACACGGAAGGAGACAATACCGGAAGGAACC
CGCGCTATGACGGCAATAAAAAGACAGAATAAAACGCACGGTGTTGGGTCGTTTGTTCATAAACGCGGGG
TTCGGTCCCAGGGCTGGCACTCTGTCGATACCCCACCGAGACCCCATTGGGGCCAATACGCCCGCGTTTC
TTCCTTTTCCCCACCCCACCCCCCAAGTTCGGGTGAAGGCCCAGGGCTCGCAGCCAACGTCGGGGCGGCA
GGCCCTGCCATAGCCTCAGGTTACTCATATATACTTTAGATTGATTTAAAACTTCATTTTTAATTTAAAA
GGATCTAGGTGAAGATCCTTTTTGATAATCTCATGACCAAAATCCCTTAACGTGAGTTTTCGTTCCACTG
AGCGTCAGACCCCGTAGAAAAGATCAAAGGATCTTCTTGAGATCCTTTTTTTCTGCGCGTAATCTGCTGC
TTGCAAACAAAAAAACCACCGCTACCAGCGGTGGTTTGTTTGCCGGATCAAGAGCTACCAACTCTTTTTC
CGAAGGTAACTGGCTTCAGCAGAGCGCAGATACCAAATACTGTCCTTCTAGTGTAGCCGTAGTTAGGCCA
CCACTTCAAGAACTCTGTAGCACCGCCTACATACCTCGCTCTGCTAATCCTGTTACCAGTGGCTGCTGCC
AGTGGCGATAAGTCGTGTCTTACCGGGTTGGACTCAAGACGATAGTTACCGGATAAGGCGCAGCGGTCGG
GCTGAACGGGGGGTTCGTGCACACAGCCCAGCTTGGAGCGAACGACCTACACCGAACTGAGATACCTACA
GCGTGAGCTATGAGAAAGCGCCACGCTTCCCGAAGGGAGAAAGGCGGACAGGTATCCGGTAAGCGGCAGG
GTCGGAACAGGAGAGCGCACGAGGGAGCTTCCAGGGGGAAACGCCTGGTATCTTTATAGTCCTGTCGGGT
TTCGCCACCTCTGACTTGAGCGTCGATTTTTGTGATGCTCGTCAGGGGGGCGGAGCCTATGGAAAAACGC
CAGCAACGCGGCCTTTTTACGGTTCCTGGCCTTTTGCTGGCCTTTTGCTCACATGTTCTTTCCTGCGTTA
TCCCCTGATTCTGTGGATAACCGTATTACCGCCATGCAT
