Features (pLannotate 1.2.2; 16 found; start..end, strand, type, name):
     65..368     +  enhancer       CMV enhancer: human cytomegalovirus immediate early enhancer
    369..572     +  promoter       CMV promoter: human cytomegalovirus (CMV) immediate early promoter
    611..1120    +  CDS            CIBN: N-terminal portion of the CIB1 transcription factor from Arabidopsis thaliana binds to CRY2 (cryptochrome 2) that has absorbed blue light (Kennedy et al., 2010)
   1139..1855    +  CDS            EYFP: EYFP is a basic (constitutively fluorescent) green/yellow fluorescent protein published in 1996, derived from Aequorea victoria. It is reported to be a very rapidly-maturing weak dimer with high acid sensitivity.
   1856..1900    +  misc_feature   MCS (fragment): multiple cloning site
   1901..3616    +  CDS            PML (fragment): PML_HUMAN - Also known as MYL, PP8675, RNF71, TRIM19. Experimental evidence at protein level: Swiss-Prot protein existence level 1. Exhibits antiviral activity against both DNA and RNA viruses. The antiviral activity can involve one or several isoform(s) and can be enhanced by the permanent PML-NB-associated protein DAXX or by the recruitment of p53/TP53 within these structures. Isoform PML-4 restricts varicella zoster virus (VZV) via sequestration of virion capsids in PML-NBs thereby preventing their nuclear egress and inhibiting formation of infectious virus particles. The sumoylated isoform
   3850..3934    +  CDS            large T antigen (fragment): large T antigen from SV40 (simian virus 40)
   3957..4078    +  polyA_signal   SV40 poly(A) signal: SV40 polyadenylation signal
   4112..4540    -  rep_origin     f1 ori (sequence partly withheld): f1 bacteriophage origin of replication; arrow indicates direction of (+) strand synthesis
   4567..4671    +  promoter       AmpR promoter: bla
   4673..5030    +  promoter       SV40 promoter: SV40 enhancer and early promoter
   5065..5859    +  CDS            NeoR/KanR: aminoglycoside phosphotransferase from Tn5; aph(3')-II (or nptII); confers resistance to neomycin, kanamycin, and G418 (Geneticin®)
   5880..6032    +  CDS            ble (fragment): BLE_KLEPN - Experimental evidence at protein level: Swiss-Prot protein existence level 1. Binding protein with a strong affinity to the bleomycin family of antibiotics. Binds to CL990; an antimitotic-antibiotic compound. From Klebsiella pneumoniae.
   6091..6138    +  polyA_signal   HSV TK poly(A) signal: herpes simplex virus thymidine kinase polyadenylation signal (Cole and Stacy, 1985)
   6229..6245    -  polyA_signal   bGH poly(A) signal (fragment): bovine growth hormone polyadenylation signal
   6467..7055    +  rep_origin     ori: high-copy-number ColE1/pMB1/pBR322/pUC origin of replication
>Addgene plasmid #103808 | pCIBN-EYFP-hPMLIII | addgene full sequence | sequence record 199242 | Addgene NGS Result
GCATTAGTTATTAATAGTAATCAATTACGGGGTCATTAGTTCATAGCCCATATATGGAGTTCCGCGTTAC
ATAACTTACGGTAAATGGCCCGCCTGGCTGACCGCCCAACGACCCCCGCCCATTGACGTCAATAATGACG
TATGTTCCCATAGTAACGCCAATAGGGACTTTCCATTGACGTCAATGGGTGGAGTATTTACGGTAAACTG
CCCACTTGGCAGTACATCAAGTGTATCATATGCCAAGTACGCCCCCTATTGACGTCAATGACGGTAAATG
GCCCGCCTGGCATTATGCCCAGTACATGACCTTATGGGACTTTCCTACTTGGCAGTACATCTACGTATTA
GTCATCGCTATTACCATGGTGATGCGGTTTTGGCAGTACATCAATGGGCGTGGATAGCGGTTTGACTCAC
GGGGATTTCCAAGTCTCCACCCCATTGACGTCAATGGGAGTTTGTTTTGGCACCAAAATCAACGGGACTT
TCCAAAATGTCGTAACAACTCCGCCCCATTGACGCAAATGGGCGGTAGGCGTGTACGGTGGGAGGTCTAT
ATAAGCAGAGCTGGTTTAGTGAACCGTCAGATCCGCTAGCGCTCGCCACCATGAATGGAGCTATAGGAGG
TGACCTTTTGCTCAATTTTCCTGACATGTCGGTCCTAGAGCGCCAAAGGGCTCACCTCAAGTACCTCAAT
CCCACCTTTGATTCTCCTCTCGCCGGCTTCTTTGCCGATTCTTCAATGATTACCGGCGGCGAGATGGACA
GCTATCTTTCGACTGCCGGTTTGAATCTTCCGATGATGTACGGTGAGACGACGGTGGAAGGTGATTCAAG
ACTCTCAATTTCGCCGGAAACGACGCTTGGGACTGGAAATTTCAAGGCAGCGAAGTTTGATACAGAGACT
AAGGATTGTAATGAGGCGGCGAAGAAGATGACGATGAACAGAGATGACCTAGTAGAAGAAGGAGAAGAAG
AGAAGTCGAAAATAACAGAGCAAAACAATGGGAGCACAAAAAGCATCAAGAAGATGAAACACAAAGCCAA
GAAAGAAGAGAACAATTTCTCTAATGATTCATCTAAAGTGACGAAGGAATTGGAGAAAACGGATTATATT
CATGGACCGGTCGCCACCATGGTGAGCAAGGGCGAGGAGCTGTTCACCGGGGTGGTGCCCATCCTGGTCG
AGCTGGACGGCGACGTAAACGGCCACAAGTTCAGCGTGTCCGGCGAGGGCGAGGGCGATGCCACCTACGG
CAAGCTGACCCTGAAGTTCATCTGCACCACCGGCAAGCTGCCCGTGCCCTGGCCCACCCTCGTGACCACC
TTCGGCTACGGCCTGCAGTGCTTCGCCCGCTACCCCGACCACATGAAGCAGCACGACTTCTTCAAGTCCG
CCATGCCCGAAGGCTACGTCCAGGAGCGCACCATCTTCTTCAAGGACGACGGCAACTACAAGACCCGCGC
CGAGGTGAAGTTCGAGGGCGACACCCTGGTGAACCGCATCGAGCTGAAGGGCATCGACTTCAAGGAGGAC
GGCAACATCCTGGGGCACAAGCTGGAGTACAACTACAACAGCCACAACGTCTATATCATGGCCGACAAGC
AGAAGAACGGCATCAAGGTGAACTTCAAGATCCGCCACAACATCGAGGACGGCAGCGTGCAGCTCGCCGA
CCACTACCAGCAGAACACCCCCATCGGCGACGGCCCCGTGCTGCTGCCCGACAACCACTACCTGAGCTAC
CAGTCCGCCCTGAGCAAAGACCCCAACGAGAAGCGCGATCACATGGTCCTGCTGGAGTTCGTGACCGCCG
CCGGGATCACTCTCGGCATGGACGAGCTGTACAAGTCCGGACTCAGATCTCGAGCTCAAGCTTCGAATTC
TGCAGTCGACATGGAGCCTGCACCCGCCCGATCTCCGAGGCCCCAGCAGGACCCCGCCCGGCCCCAGGAG
CCCACCATGCCTCCCCCCGAGACCCCCTCTGAAGGCCGCCAGCCCAGCCCCAGCCCCAGCCCTACAGAGC
GAGCCCCCGCTTCGGAGGAGGAGTTCCAGTTTCTGCGCTGCCAGCAATGCCAGGCGGAAGCCAAGTGCCC
GAAGCTGCTGCCTTGTCTGCACACGCTGTGCTCAGGATGCCTGGAGGCGTCGGGCATGCAGTGCCCCATC
TGCCAGGCGCCCTGGCCCCTAGGTGCAGACACACCCGCCCTGGATAACGTCTTTTTCGAGAGTCTGCAGC
GGCGCCTGTCGGTGTACCGGCAGATTGTGGATGCGCAGGCTGTGTGCACCCGCTGCAAAGAGTCGGCCGA
CTTCTGGTGCTTTGAGTGCGAGCAGCTCCTCTGCGCCAAGTGCTTCGAGGCACACCAGTGGTTCCTCAAG
CACGAGGCCCGGCCCCTAGCAGAGCTGCGCAACCAGTCGGTGCGTGAGTTCCTGGACGGCACCCGCAAGA
CCAACAACATCTTCTGCTCCAACCCCAACCACCGCACCCCTACGCTGACCAGCATCTACTGCCGAGGATG
TTCCAAGCCGCTGTGCTGCTCGTGCGCGCTCCTTGACAGCAGCCACAGTGAGCTCAAGTGCGACATCAGC
GCAGAGATCCAGCAGCGACAGGAGGAGCTGGACGCCATGACGCAGGCGCTGCAGGAGCAGGATAGTGCCT
TTGGCGCGGTTCACGCGCAGATGCACGCGGCCGTCGGCCAGCTGGGCCGCGCGCGTGCCGAGACCGAGGA
GCTGATCCGCGAGCGCGTGCGCCAGGTGGTAGCTCACGTGCGGGCTCAGGAGCGCGAGCTGCTGGAGGCT
GTGGACGCGCGGTACCAGCGCGACTACGAGGAGATGGCCAGTCGGCTGGGCCGCCTGGATGCTGTGCTGC
AGCGCATCCGCACGGGCAGCGCGCTGGTGCAGAGGATGAAGTGCTACGCCTCGGACCAGGAGGTGCTGGA
CATGCACGGTTTCCTGCGCCAGGCGCTCTGCCGCCTGCGCCAGGAGGAGCCCCAGAGCCTGCAAGCTGCC
GTGCGCACCGATGGCTTCGACGAGTTCAAGGTGCGCCTGCAGGACCTCAGCTCTTGCATCACCCAGGGGA
AAGATGCAGCTGTATCCAAGAAAGCCAGCCCAGAGGCTGCCAGCACTCCCAGGGACCCTATTGACGTTGA
CCTGCCCGAGGAGGCAGAGAGAGTGAAGGCCCAGGTTCAGGCCCTGGGGCTGGCTGAAGCCCAGCCTATG
GCTGTGGTACAGTCAGTGCCCGGGGCACACCCCGTGCCAGTGTACGCCTTCTCCATCAAAGGCCCTTCCT
ATGGAGAGGATGTCTCCAATACAACGACAGCCCAGAAGAGGAAGTGCAGCCAGACCCAGTGCCCCAGGAA
GGTCATCAAGATGGAGTCTGAGGAGGGGAAGGAGGCAAGGTTGGCTCGGAGCTCCCCGGAGCAGCCCAGG
CCCAGCACCTCCAAGGCAGTCTCACCACCCCACCTGGATGGACCGCCTAGCCCCAGGAGCCCCGTCATAG
GAAGTGAGGTCTTCCTGCCCAACAGCAACCACGTGGCCAGTGGCGCCGGGGAGGCAGAGGAACGCGTTGT
GGTGATCAGCAGCTCGGAAGACTCAGATGCCGAAAACTCGGTCTCTTCCAGCCCTCAGTCTGAGGTTCTG
TATTGGAAAGTGCATGGAGCCCATGGAGACCGCCGAGCCACAGTCCTCGCCAGCCCACTCCTCGCCAGCC
CACTCCTCGCCAGCCCACTCCTCGCCAGTCCAGTCTCTGCTGAGAGCACAAGGAGCCTCCAGCCTGCCCT
GTGGCACATACCACCCCCCAGCTTGGCCTCCCCACCAGCCCGCTGAGGGATCCACCGGATCTAGATAACT
GATCATAATCAGCCATACCACATTTGTAGAGGTTTTACTTGCTTTAAAAAACCTCCCACACCTCCCCCTG
AACCTGAAACATAAAATGAATGCAATTGTTGTTGTTAACTTGTTTATTGCAGCTTATAATGGTTACAAAT
AAAGCAATAGCATCACAAATTTCACAAATAAAGCATTTTTTTCACTGCATTCTAGTTGTGGTTTGTCCAA
ACTCATCAATGTATCTTAAGGCGTAAATTGTAAGCGTTAATATTTTGTTAAAATTCGCGTTAAATTTTTG
TTAAATCAGCTCATTTTTTAACCAATAGGCCGAAATCGGCAAAATCCCTTATAAATCAAAAGAATAGACC
GAGATAGGGT
[37 nt withheld, positions 4211-4247]
AAAGAACGTGGACTCCAACGTCAAAGG
[49 nt withheld, positions 4275-4323]
T
[91 nt withheld, positions 4325-4415]
G
[124 nt withheld, positions 4417-4540]
CAGGTGGCACTTTTCGGGGAAATGTGCGCGGAACCCCTATTTGTTTATTTTTCTAAATACATTCAAATAT
GTATCCGCTCATGAGACAATAACCCTGATAAATGCTTCAATAATATTGAAAAAGGAAGAGTCCTGAGGCG
GAAAGAACCAGCTGTGGAATGTGTGTCAGTTAGGGTGTGGAAAGTCCCCAGGCTCCCCAGCAGGCAGAAG
TATGCAAAGCATGCATCTCAATTAGTCAGCAACCAGGTGTGGAAAGTCCCCAGGCTCCCCAGCAGGCAGA
AGTATGCAAAGCATGCATCTCAATTAGTCAGCAACCATAGTCCCGCCCCTAACTCCGCCCATCCCGCCCC
TAACTCCGCCCAGTTCCGCCCATTCTCCGCCCCATGGCTGACTAATTTTTTTTATTTATGCAGAGGCCGA
GGCCGCCTCGGCCTCTGAGCTATTCCAGAAGTAGTGAGGAGGCTTTTTTGGAGGCCTAGGCTTTTGCAAA
GATCGATCAAGAGACAGGATGAGGATCGTTTCGCATGATTGAACAAGATGGATTGCACGCAGGTTCTCCG
GCCGCTTGGGTGGAGAGGCTATTCGGCTATGACTGGGCACAACAGACAATCGGCTGCTCTGATGCCGCCG
TGTTCCGGCTGTCAGCGCAGGGGCGCCCGGTTCTTTTTGTCAAGACCGACCTGTCCGGTGCCCTGAATGA
ACTGCAAGACGAGGCAGCGCGGCTATCGTGGCTGGCCACGACGGGCGTTCCTTGCGCAGCTGTGCTCGAC
GTTGTCACTGAAGCGGGAAGGGACTGGCTGCTATTGGGCGAAGTGCCGGGGCAGGATCTCCTGTCATCTC
ACCTTGCTCCTGCCGAGAAAGTATCCATCATGGCTGATGCAATGCGGCGGCTGCATACGCTTGATCCGGC
TACCTGCCCATTCGACCACCAAGCGAAACATCGCATCGAGCGAGCACGTACTCGGATGGAAGCCGGTCTT
GTCGATCAGGATGATCTGGACGAAGAGCATCAGGGGCTCGCGCCAGCCGAACTGTTCGCCAGGCTCAAGG
CGAGCATGCCCGACGGCGAGGATCTCGTCGTGACCCATGGCGATGCCTGCTTGCCGAATATCATGGTGGA
AAATGGCCGCTTTTCTGGATTCATCGACTGTGGCCGGCTGGGTGTGGCGGACCGCTATCAGGACATAGCG
TTGGCTACCCGTGATATTGCTGAAGAGCTTGGCGGCGAATGGGCTGACCGCTTCCTCGTGCTTTACGGTA
TCGCCGCTCCCGATTCGCAGCGCATCGCCTTCTATCGCCTTCTTGACGAGTTCTTCTGAGCGGGACTCTG
GGGTTCGAAATGACCGACCAAGCGACGCCCAACCTGCCATCACGAGATTTCGATTCCACCGCCGCCTTCT
ATGAAAGGTTGGGCTTCGGAATCGTTTTCCGGGACGCCGGCTGGATGATCCTCCAGCGCGGGGATCTCAT
GCTGGAGTTCTTCGCCCACCCTAGGGGGAGGCTAACTGAAACACGGAAGGAGACAATACCGGAAGGAACC
CGCGCTATGACGGCAATAAAAAGACAGAATAAAACGCACGGTGTTGGGTCGTTTGTTCATAAACGCGGGG
TTCGGTCCCAGGGCTGGCACTCTGTCGATACCCCACCGAGACCCCATTGGGGCCAATACGCCCGCGTTTC
TTCCTTTTCCCCACCCCACCCCCCAAGTTCGGGTGAAGGCCCAGGGCTCGCAGCCAACGTCGGGGCGGCA
GGCCCTGCCATAGCCTCAGGTTACTCATATATACTTTAGATTGATTTAAAACTTCATTTTTAATTTAAAA
GGATCTAGGTGAAGATCCTTTTTGATAATCTCATGACCAAAATCCCTTAACGTGAGTTTTCGTTCCACTG
AGCGTCAGACCCCGTAGAAAAGATCAAAGGATCTTCTTGAGATCCTTTTTTTCTGCGCGTAATCTGCTGC
TTGCAAACAAAAAAACCACCGCTACCAGCGGTGGTTTGTTTGCCGGATCAAGAGCTACCAACTCTTTTTC
CGAAGGTAACTGGCTTCAGCAGAGCGCAGATACCAAATACTGTTCTTCTAGTGTAGCCGTAGTTAGGCCA
CCACTTCAAGAACTCTGTAGCACCGCCTACATACCTCGCTCTGCTAATCCTGTTACCAGTGGCTGCTGCC
AGTGGCGATAAGTCGTGTCTTACCGGGTTGGACTCAAGACGATAGTTACCGGATAAGGCGCAGCGGTCGG
GCTGAACGGGGGGTTCGTGCACACAGCCCAGCTTGGAGCGAACGACCTACACCGAACTGAGATACCTACA
GCGTGAGCTATGAGAAAGCGCCACGCTTCCCGAAGGGAGAAAGGCGGACAGGTATCCGGTAAGCGGCAGG
GTCGGAACAGGAGAGCGCACGAGGGAGCTTCCAGGGGGAAACGCCTGGTATCTTTATAGTCCTGTCGGGT
TTCGCCACCTCTGACTTGAGCGTCGATTTTTGTGATGCTCGTCAGGGGGGCGGAGCCTATGGAAAAACGC
CAGCAACGCGGCCTTTTTACGGTTCCTGGCCTTTTGCTGGCCTTTTGCTCACATGTTCTTTCCTGCGTTA
TCCCCTGATTCTGTGGATAACCGTATTACCGCCAT
