>Addgene plasmid #103808 | pCIBN-EYFP-hPMLIII | depositor partial sequence | sequence record 196684 | CIBN
ATGAATGGAGCTATAGGAGGTGACCTTTTGCTCAATTTTCCTGACATGTCGGTCCTAGAGCGCCAAAGGG
CTCACCTCAAGTACCTCAATCCCACCTTTGATTCTCCTCTCGCCGGCTTCTTTGCCGATTCTTCAATGAT
TACCGGCGGCGAGATGGACAGCTATCTTTCGACTGCCGGTTTGAATCTTCCGATGATGTACGGTGAGACG
ACGGTGGAAGGTGATTCAAGACTCTCAATTTCGCCGGAAACGACGCTTGGGACTGGAAATTTCAAGGCAG
CGAAGTTTGATACAGAGACTAAGGATTGTAATGAGGCGGCGAAGAAGATGACGATGAACAGAGATGACCT
AGTAGAAGAAGGAGAAGAAGAGAAGTCGAAAATAACAGAGCAAAACAATGGGAGCACAAAAAGCATCAAG
AAGATGAAACACAAAGCCAAGAAAGAAGAGAACAATTTCTCTAATGATTCATCTAAAGTGACGAAGGAAT
TGGAGAAAACGGATTATATTCAT
