>Addgene plasmid #103808 | pCIBN-EYFP-hPMLIII | depositor partial sequence | sequence record 196685 | EYFP
ATGGTGAGCAAGGGCGAGGAGCTGTTCACCGGGGTGGTGCCCATCCTGGTCGAGCTGGACGGCGACGTAA
ACGGCCACAAGTTCAGCGTGTCCGGCGAGGGCGAGGGCGATGCCACCTACGGCAAGCTGACCCTGAAGTT
CATCTGCACCACCGGCAAGCTGCCCGTGCCCTGGCCCACCCTCGTGACCACCTTCGGCTACGGCCTGCAG
TGCTTCGCCCGCTACCCCGACCACATGAAGCAGCACGACTTCTTCAAGTCCGCCATGCCCGAAGGCTACG
TCCAGGAGCGCACCATCTTCTTCAAGGACGACGGCAACTACAAGACCCGCGCCGAGGTGAAGTTCGAGGG
CGACACCCTGGTGAACCGCATCGAGCTGAAGGGCATCGACTTCAAGGAGGACGGCAACATCCTGGGGCAC
AAGCTGGAGTACAACTACAACAGCCACAACGTCTATATCATGGCCGACAAGCAGAAGAACGGCATCAAGG
TGAACTTCAAGATCCGCCACAACATCGAGGACGGCAGCGTGCAGCTCGCCGACCACTACCAGCAGAACAC
CCCCATCGGCGACGGCCCCGTGCTGCTGCCCGACAACCACTACCTGAGCTACCAGTCCGCCCTGAGCAAA
GACCCCAACGAGAAGCGCGATCACATGGTCCTGCTGGAGTTCGTGACCGCCGCCGGGATCACTCTCGGCA
TGGACGAGCTGTACAAG
